Addgene plasmid #31332: pQTEV-PSMD10
Depositing lab: Konrad Buessow. Depositing organization: Max Planck Institute for Molecular Genetics. Publication: Structural genomics of human proteins--target selection and generation of a public catalogue of expression clones. Bussow K, Scheich C, Sievert V, Harttig U, Schultz J, Simon B, Bork P, Lehrach H, Heinemann U. Microb Cell Fact. 2005 Jul 5;4:21. doi: 10.1186/1475-2859-4-21. PubMed 15998469.
Backbone
  Vector backbone: pQTEV
  Backbone size w/o insert (bp): 4700
  Vector type: Bacterial Expression
Growth in bacteria
  Bacterial resistance: Ampicillin, 100 μg/mL
  Growth temperature: 37°C
  Growth strain: Rosetta
  Copy number: Unknown
Gene/Insert
  Gene/Insert name: PSMD10, proteasome (prosome, macropain) 26S subunit, non-ATPase, 10 (gankyrin) (alt name: PSFEp250A062)
  Species: H. sapiens (human)
  Insert size (bp): 753
  GenBank ID: DQ000544
  Entrez Gene: PSMD10 (a.k.a. dJ889N15.2, p28, p28(GANK))
  Tag / fusion protein: His (N terminal on backbone); TEV (N terminal on backbone)
  Cloning method: Restriction Enzyme; 5′ cloning site BamHI (not destroyed); 3′ cloning site NotI (not destroyed)
  Sequencing primers: 5′ TGAGCGGATAACAATTTCACACAG; 3′ GGCAACCGAGCGTTCTGAAC
Terms and licenses: Academic/Nonprofit Terms; Industry Terms: Not Available to Industry
Depositor comments: The vector pQTEV is derived from Qiagen pQE-2 and contains an inactive chloramphenicol resistance gene sequence. The Rosetta bacterial strain contains an additional plasmid. The second plasmid, pRARE, provides rare tRNAs for overexpression of recombinant proteins. It has 4694 bp and is chloramphenicol resistence.
How to cite: pQTEV-PSMD10 was a gift from Konrad Buessow (Addgene plasmid # 31332 ; http://n2t.net/addgene:31332 ; RRID:Addgene_31332)
