[The description below was written by a language model from this plasmid's Addgene catalogue record and pLannotate feature annotations shown in this document.]
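Description:
pQTEV-PSMD10 is a bacterial expression plasmid that produces human PSMD10 (gankyrin, also called p28), a non-ATPase subunit associated with the 26S proteasome, as an N-terminally tagged recombinant protein in E. coli. The backbone, pQTEV, is a derivative of the Qiagen pQE-2 vector. It replicates from a ColE1/pMB1-type origin, with a pBR322 bom region and a remnant of rop nearby, and is selected with ampicillin through the β-lactamase gene; the record lists the copy number as unknown. The full depositor sequence is 5,453 nt, consistent with a roughly 4.7 kb backbone carrying the 753 bp insert.

Expression is driven by the bacteriophage T5 promoter, which is recognised by E. coli RNA polymerase and is controlled by lac operator sequences. The plasmid also carries lacI under the lacIq promoter, so repression is supplied in cis and transcription is induced with IPTG. The open reading frame begins with a 7xHis affinity tag followed by a TEV protease recognition site, allowing metal-affinity purification and subsequent tag removal. The PSMD10 cDNA is cloned in frame between BamHI and NotI sites, both retained, and is followed by the lambda t0 terminator. The automated annotation marks only the first part of the insert as PSMD10. Downstream lie a cat sequence and the rrnB T1 terminator; the depositor states that this chloramphenicol resistance gene is inactive.

The clone is supplied in the Rosetta strain, which carries a second, chloramphenicol-resistant plasmid, pRARE, providing rare tRNAs to aid overexpression of recombinant proteins. The construct belongs to a public catalogue of human protein expression clones generated for structural genomics.
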