Features (pLannotate 1.2.2; 18 found; start..end, strand, type, name):
     10..54      +  promoter       T5 promoter: bacteriophage T5 promoter for E. coli RNA polymerase, with embedded lac operator
     62..78      +  protein_bind   lac operator: The lac repressor binds to the lac operator to inhibit transcription in E. coli. This inhibition can be relieved by adding lactose or isopropyl-β-D-thiogalactopyranoside (IPTG). lac repressor encoded by lacI
    121..141     +  CDS            7xHis: 6xHis affinity tag
    165..185     +  CDS            capTEV™ (fragment): composite tag for in vivo biotinylation, TEV protease cleavage, and 6xHis tagging
    190..414     +  CDS            PSMD10 (fragment): PSD10_HUMAN - Experimental evidence at protein level: Swiss-Prot protein existence level 1. Acts as an proto-oncoprotein by being involved in negative regulation of tumor suppressors RB1 and p53/TP53. Overexpression is leading to phosphorylation of RB1 and proteasomal degradation of RB1. Regulates CDK4-mediated phosphorylation of RB1 by competing with CDKN2A for binding with CDK4. Facilitates binding of MDM2 to p53/TP53 and the mono- and polyubiquitination of p53/TP53 by MDM2 suggesting a function in targeting the TP53:MDM2 complex to the 26S proteasome. Involved in p53-independent apoptosis.
    910..1004    +  terminator     lambda t0 terminator: transcription terminator from phage lambda
   1019..1047    +  promoter       cat promoter (fragment): promoter of the E. coli cat gene encoding chloramphenicol acetyltransferase
   1048..1704    +  CDS            cat: CAT_ECOLX - Experimental evidence at protein level: Swiss-Prot protein existence level 1. This enzyme is an effector of chloramphenicol resistance in bacteria. From Escherichia coli. This protein is used as a marker in many commonly used cloning vectors, such as pACYC184.
   1772..1858    +  terminator     rrnB T1 terminator: Escherichia coli rrnB; transcription terminator T1 from the E. coli rrnB gene
   1881..1898    -  promoter       tet promoter (fragment): E. coli promoter for tetracycline efflux protein gene
   1917..1938    -  protein_bind   CAP binding site: CAP binding activates transcription in the presence of cAMP. E. coli catabolite activator protein
   1951..3033    -  CDS            lacI: lac repressor; lacI; The lac repressor binds to the lac operator to inhibit transcription in E. coli. This inhibition can be relieved by adding lactose or isopropyl-β-D-thiogalactopyranoside (IPTG).
   3034..3111    -  promoter       lacIq promoter: lacI (mutant); In the lacIq allele, a single base change in the promoter boosts expression of the lacI gene about 10-fold.
   3160..3201    +  CDS            rop (fragment): Rop protein, which maintains plasmids at low copy number; rop
   3303..3443    +  misc_feature   bom: basis of mobility region from pBR322
   3629..4217    -  rep_origin     ori: high-copy-number ColE1/pMB1/pBR322/pUC origin of replication
   4388..5248    -  CDS            AmpR: β-lactamase; bla; confers resistance to ampicillin, carbenicillin, and related antibiotics
   5249..5353    -  promoter       AmpR promoter: bla
>Addgene plasmid #31332 | pQTEV-PSMD10 | depositor full sequence | sequence record 14363 | Author sequence
CTCGAGAAATCATAAAAAATTTATTTGCTTTGTGAGCGGATAACAATTATAATAGATTCAATTGTGAGCG
GATAACAATTTCACACAGAATTCATTAAAGAGGAGAAATTAACTATGAAACATCACCATCACCATCACCA
TAGCGATTACGACATCCCCACTACTGAGAATCTTTATTTTCAGGGATCCGAGGGGTGTGTGTCTAACCTA
ATGGTCTGCAACCTGGCCTACAGCGGGAAGCTGGAAGAGTTGAAGGAGAGTATTCTGGCCGATAAATCCC
TGGCTACTAGAACTGACCAGGACAGCAGAACTGCATTGCACTGGGCATGCTCAGCTGGACATACAGAAAT
TGTTGAATTTTTGTTGCAACTTGGAGTGCCAGTGAATGATAAAGACGATGCAGGTTGGTCTCCTCTTCAT
ATTGCGGCTTCTGCTGGCCGGGATGAGATTGTAAAAGCCCTTCTGGGAAAAGGTGCTCAAGTGAATGCTG
TCAATCAAAATGGCTGTACTCCCTTACATTATGCAGCTTCGAAAAACAGGCATGAGATCGCTGTCATGTT
ACTGGAAGGCGGGGCTAATCCAGATGCTAAGGACCATTATGAGGCTACAGCAATGCACCGGGCAGCAGCC
AAGGGTAACTTGAAGATGATTCATATCCTTCTGTACTACAAAGCATCCACAAACATCCAAGACACTGAGG
GTAACACTCCTCTACACTTAGCCTGTGATGAGGAGAGAGTGGAAGAAGCAAAACTGCTGGTGTCCCAAGG
AGCAAGTATTTACATTGAGAATAAAGAAGAAAAGACACCCCTGCAAGTGGCCAAAGGTGGCCTGGGTTTA
ATACTCAAGAGAATGGTGGAAGGTTAAGCGGCCGCTCGACCTGCAGCCAAGCTTAATTAGCTGAGCTTGG
ACTCCTGTTGATAGATCCAGTAATGACCTCAGAACTCCATCTGGATTTGTTCAGAACGCTCGGTTGCCGC
CGGGCGTTTTTTATTGGTGAGAATCCAAGCTAGCTTGGCGAGATTTTCAGGAGCTAAGGAAGCTAAAATG
GAGAAAAAAATCACTGGATATACCACCGTTGATATATCCCAATGGCATCGTAAAGAACATTTTGAGGCAT
TTCAGTCAGTTGCTCAATGTACCTATAACCAGACCGTTCAGCTGGATATTACGGCCTTTTTAAAGACCGT
AAAGAAAAATAAGCACAAGTTTTATCCGGCCTTTATTCACATTCTTGCCCGCCTGATGAATGCTCATCCG
GAATTTCGTATGGCAATGAAAGACGGTGAGCTGGTGATATGGGATAGTGTTCACCCTTGTTACACCGTTT
TCCATGAGCAAACTGAAACGTTTTCATCGCTCTGGAGTGAATACCACGACGATTTCCGGCAGTTTCTACA
CATATATTCGCAAGATGTGGCGTGTTACGGTGAAAACCTGGCCTATTTCCCTAAAGGGTTTATTGAGAAT
ATGTTTTTCGTCTCAGCCAATCCCTGGGTGAGTTTCACCAGTTTTGATTTAAACGTGGCCAATATGGACA
ACTTCTTCGCCCCCGTTTTCACCATGGGCAAATATTATACGCAAGGCGACAAGGTGCTGATGCCGCTGGC
GATTCAGGTTCATCATGCCGTTTGTGATGGCTTCCATGTCGGCAGAATGCTTAATGAATTACAACAGTAC
TGCGATGAGTGGCAGGGCGGGGCGTAATTTTTTTAAGGCAGTTATTGGTGCCCTTAAACGCCTGGGGTAA
TGACTCTCTAGCTTGAGGCATCAAATAAAACGAAAGGCTCAGTCGAAAGACTGGGCCTTTCGTTTTATCT
GTTGTTTGTCGGTGAACGCTCTCCTGAGTAGGACAAATCCGCCCTCTAGATTACGTGCAGTCGATGATAA
GCTGTCAAACATGAGAATTGTGCCTAATGAGTGAGCTAACTTACATTAATTGCGTTGCGCTCACTGCCCG
CTTTCCAGTCGGGAAACCTGTCGTGCCAGCTGCATTAATGAATCGGCCAACGCGCGGGGAGAGGCGGTTT
GCGTATTGGGCGCCAGGGTGGTTTTTCTTTTCACCAGTGAGACGGGCAACAGCTGATTGCCCTTCACCGC
CTGGCCCTGAGAGAGTTGCAGCAAGCGGTCCACGCTGGTTTGCCCCAGCAGGCGAAAATCCTGTTTGATG
GTGGTTAACGGCGGGATATAACATGAGCTGTCTTCGGTATCGTCGTATCCCACTACCGAGATATCCGCAC
CAACGCGCAGCCCGGACTCGGTAATGGCGCGCATTGCGCCCAGCGCCATCTGATCGTTGGCAACCAGCAT
CGCAGTGGGAACGATGCCCTCATTCAGCATTTGCATGGTTTGTTGAAAACCGGACATGGCACTCCAGTCG
CCTTCCCGTTCCGCTATCGGCTGAATTTGATTGCGAGTGAGATATTTATGCCAGCCAGCCAGACGCAGAC
GCGCCGAGACAGAACTTAATGGGCCCGCTAACAGCGCGATTTGCTGGTGACCCAATGCGACCAGATGCTC
CACGCCCAGTCGCGTACCGTCTTCATGGGAGAAAATAATACTGTTGATGGGTGTCTGGTCAGAGACATCA
AGAAATAACGCCGGAACATTAGTGCAGGCAGCTTCCACAGCAATGGCATCCTGGTCATCCAGCGGATAGT
TAATGATCAGCCCACTGACGCGTTGCGCGAGAAGATTGTGCACCGCCGCTTTACAGGCTTCGACGCCGCT
TCGTTCTACCATCGACACCACCACGCTGGCACCCAGTTGATCGGCGCGAGATTTAATCGCCGCGACAATT
TGCGACGGCGCGTGCAGGGCCAGACTGGAGGTGGCAACGCCAATCAGCAACGACTGTTTGCCCGCCAGTT
GTTGTGCCACGCGGTTGGGAATGTAATTCAGCTCCGCCATCGCCGCTTCCACTTTTTCCCGCGTTTTCGC
AGAAACGTGGCTGGCCTGGTTCACCACGCGGGAAACGGTCTGATAAGAGACACCGGCATACTCTGCGACA
TCGTATAACGTTACTGGTTTCACATTCACCACCCTGAATTGACTCTCTTCCGGGCGCTATCATGCCATAC
CGCGAAAGGTTTTGCACCATTCGATGGTGTCGGAATTTCGGGCAGCGTTGGGTCCTGGCCACGGGTGCGC
ATGATCTAGAGCTGCCTCGCGCGTTTCGGTGATGACGGTGAAAACCTCTGACACATGCAGCTCCCGGAGA
CGGTCACAGCTTGTCTGTAAGCGGATGCCGGGAGCAGACAAGCCCGTCAGGGCGCGTCAGCGGGTGTTGG
CGGGTGTCGGGGCGCAGCCATGACCCAGTCACGTAGCGATAGCGGAGTGTATACTGGCTTAACTATGCGG
CATCAGAGCAGATTGTACTGAGAGTGCACCACATGCGGTGTGAAATACCGCACAGATGCGTAAGGAGAAA
ATACCGCATCAGGCGCTCTTCCGCTTCCTCGCTCACTGACTCGCTGCGCTCGGTCGTTCGGCTGCGGCGA
GCGGTATCAGCTCACTCAAAGGCGGTAATACGGTTATCCACAGAATCAGGGGATAACGCAGGAAAGAACA
TGTGAGCAAAAGGCCAGCAAAAGGCCAGGAACCGTAAAAAGGCCGCGTTGCTGGCGTTTTTCCATAGGCT
CCGCCCCCCTGACGAGCATCACAAAAATCGACGCTCAAGTCAGAGGTGGCGAAACCCGACAGGACTATAA
AGATACCAGGCGTTTCCCCCTGGAAGCTCCCTCGTGCGCTCTCCTGTTCCGACCCTGCCGCTTACCGGAT
ACCTGTCCGCCTTTCTCCCTTCGGGAAGCGTGGCGCTTTCTCATAGCTCACGCTGTAGGTATCTCAGTTC
GGTGTAGGTCGTTCGCTCCAAGCTGGGCTGTGTGCACGAACCCCCCGTTCAGCCCGACCGCTGCGCCTTA
TCCGGTAACTATCGTCTTGAGTCCAACCCGGTAAGACACGACTTATCGCCACTGGCAGCAGCCACTGGTA
ACAGGATTAGCAGAGCGAGGTATGTAGGCGGTGCTACAGAGTTCTTGAAGTGGTGGCCTAACTACGGCTA
CACTAGAAGGACAGTATTTGGTATCTGCGCTCTGCTGAAGCCAGTTACCTTCGGAAAAAGAGTTGGTAGC
TCTTGATCCGGCAAACAAACCACCGCTGGTAGCGGTGGTTTTTTTGTTTGCAAGCAGCAGATTACGCGCA
GAAAAAAAGGATCTCAAGAAGATCCTTTGATCTTTTCTACGGGGTCTGACGCTCAGTGGAACGAAAACTC
ACGTTAAGGGATTTTGGTCATGAGATTATCAAAAAGGATCTTCACCTAGATCCTTTTAAATTAAAAATGA
AGTTTTAAATCAATCTAAAGTATATATGAGTAAACTTGGTCTGACAGTTACCAATGCTTAATCAGTGAGG
CACCTATCTCAGCGATCTGTCTATTTCGTTCATCCATAGTTGCCTGACTCCCCGTCGTGTAGATAACTAC
GATACGGGAGGGCTTACCATCTGGCCCCAGTGCTGCAATGATACCGCGAGACCCACGCTCACCGGCTCCA
GATTTATCAGCAATAAACCAGCCAGCCGGAAGGGCCGAGCGCAGAAGTGGTCCTGCAACTTTATCCGCCT
CCATCCAGTCTATTAATTGTTGCCGGGAAGCTAGAGTAAGTAGTTCGCCAGTTAATAGTTTGCGCAACGT
TGTTGCCATTGCTACAGGCATCGTGGTGTCACGCTCGTCGTTTGGTATGGCTTCATTCAGCTCCGGTTCC
CAACGATCAAGGCGAGTTACATGATCCCCCATGTTGTGCAAAAAAGCGGTTAGCTCCTTCGGTCCTCCGA
TCGTTGTCAGAAGTAAGTTGGCCGCAGTGTTATCACTCATGGTTATGGCAGCACTGCATAATTCTCTTAC
TGTCATGCCATCCGTAAGATGCTTTTCTGTGACTGGTGAGTACTCAACCAAGTCATTCTGAGAATAGTGT
ATGCGGCGACCGAGTTGCTCTTGCCCGGCGTCAATACGGGATAATACCGCGCCACATAGCAGAACTTTAA
AAGTGCTCATCATTGGAAAACGTTCTTCGGGGCGAAAACTCTCAAGGATCTTACCGCTGTTGAGATCCAG
TTCGATGTAACCCACTCGTGCACCCAACTGATCTTCAGCATCTTTTACTTTCACCAGCGTTTCTGGGTGA
GCAAAAACAGGAAGGCAAAATGCCGCAAAAAAGGGAATAAGGGCGACACGGAAATGTTGAATACTCATAC
TCTTCCTTTTTCAATATTATTGAAGCATTTATCAGGGTTATTGTCTCATGAGCGGATACATATTTGAATG
TATTTAGAAAAATAAACAAATAGGGGTTCCGCGCACATTTCCCCGAAAAGTGCCACCTGACGTCTAAGAA
ACCATTATTATCATGACATTAACCTATAAAAATAGGCGTATCACGAGGCCCTTTCGTCTTCAC
