>Addgene plasmid #31332 | pQTEV-PSMD10 | addgene partial sequence | sequence record 60983 | pQE-Fwd 5'-CCCGAAAAGTGCCACCTG-3'
AAATAGGCGTATCACGAGGCCCTTTCGTCTTCACCTCGAGAAATCATAAAAAATTTATTTGCTTTGTGAG
CGGATAACAATTATAATAGATTCAATTGTGAGCGGATAACAATTTCACACAGAATTCATTAAAGAGGAGA
AATTAACTATGAAACATCACCATCACCATCACCATAGCGATTACGACATCCCCACTACTGAGAATCTTTA
TTTTCAGGGATCCGAGGGGTGTGTGTCTAACCTAATGGTCTGCAACCTGGCCTACAGCGGGAAGCTGGAA
GAGTTGAAGGAGAGTATTCTGGCCGATAAATCCCTGGCTACTAGAACTGACCAGGACAGCAGAACTGCAT
TGCACTGGGCATGCTCAGCTGGACATACAGAAATTGTTGAATTTTTGTTGCAACTTGGAGTGCCAGTGAA
TGATAAAGACGATGCAGGTTGGTCTCCTCTTCATATTGCGGCTTCTGCTGGCCGGGATGAGATTGTAAAA
GCCCTTCTGGGAAAAGGTGCTCAAGTGAATGCTGTCAATCAAAATGGCTGTACTCCCTTACATTATGCAG
CTTCGAAAAACAGGCATGAGATCGCTGTCATGTTACTGGAAGGCGGGGCTAATCCAGATGCTAAGGACCA
TTATGAGGCTACAGCAATGCACCGGGCAGCAGCCAAGGGTAACTTGAAGATGATTCATATCCTTCTGTAC
TACAAAGCATCCACAAACATCCAAGACACTGAGGGTAACACTCCTCTACACTTAGCCTGTGATGAGGAGA
GAGTGGAAGAAGCAAAACTGCTGGTGTCCCAAGGAGCAAGTATTTACATTGAGAATAA
